LOCUS       Exported 6692 bp ds-DNA circular SYN 25-JUN-2021
DEFINITION  mouse estrogen-related receptor alpha (Esrra) expression plasmid in
            mammalian cells.
ACCESSION   .
VERSION     .
KEYWORDS    pcDNA3.1(+)-C-6His-mEsrra
SOURCE      synthetic DNA construct
  ORGANISM  synthetic DNA construct
REFERENCE   1 (bases 1 to 6692)
  TITLE     Bacterial expression plasmids for production of mEsrra protein
  JOURNAL   Unpublished
REFERENCE   2 (bases 1 to 6692)
  AUTHORS   .
  TITLE     Direct Submission
  JOURNAL   Exported Jun 25, 2021 from SnapGene Server 1.1.58
            http://www.snapgene.com
FEATURES             Location/Qualifiers
     source          1..6692
                     /organism="synthetic DNA construct"
                     /mol_type="other DNA"
     primer_bind     complement(44..63)
                     /label=pRS-marker
                     /note="pRS vectors, use to sequence yeast selectable
                     marker"
     enhancer        235..614
                     /label=CMV enhancer
                     /note="human cytomegalovirus immediate early enhancer"
     promoter        615..818
                     /label=CMV promoter
                     /note="human cytomegalovirus (CMV) immediate early
                     promoter"
     primer_bind     769..789
                     /label=CMV-F
                     /note="Human CMV immediate early promoter, forward primer"
     primer_bind     863..882
                     /label=T7
                     /note="T7 promoter, forward primer"
     promoter        863..881
                     /label=T7 promoter
                     /note="promoter for bacteriophage T7 RNA polymerase"
     CDS             2246..2263
                     /codon_start=1
                     /product="6xHis affinity tag"
                     /label=6xHis
                     /translation="HHHHHH"
     primer_bind     complement(2283..2300)
                     /label=BGH-rev
                     /note="Bovine growth hormone terminator, reverse primer.
                     Also called BGH reverse"
     polyA_signal    2289..2513
                     /label=bGH poly(A) signal
                     /note="bovine growth hormone polyadenylation signal"
     rep_origin      2559..2987
                     /direction=RIGHT
                     /label=f1 ori
                     /note="f1 bacteriophage origin of replication; arrow
                     indicates direction of (+) strand synthesis"
     primer_bind     complement(2646..2665)
                     /label=F1ori-R
                     /note="F1 origin, reverse primer"
     primer_bind     2856..2877
                     /label=F1ori-F
                     /note="F1 origin, forward primer"
     primer_bind     complement(2996..3016)
                     /label=pBABE 3'
                     /note="SV40 enhancer, reverse primer for pBABE vectors"
     promoter        3001..3330
                     /label=SV40 promoter
                     /note="SV40 enhancer and early promoter"
     rep_origin      3181..3316
                     /label=SV40 ori
                     /note="SV40 origin of replication"
     primer_bind     3243..3262
                     /label=SV40pro-F
                     /note="SV40 promoter/origin, forward primer"
     CDS             3397..4191
                     /codon_start=1
                     /gene="aph(3')-II (or nptII)"
                     /product="aminoglycoside phosphotransferase from Tn5"
                     /label=NeoR/KanR
                     /note="confers resistance to neomycin, kanamycin, and G418
                     (Geneticin(R))"
                     /translation="MIEQDGLHAGSPAAWVERLFGYDWAQQTIGCSDAAVFRLSAQGRP
                     VLFVKTDLSGALNELQDEAARLSWLATTGVPCAAVLDVVTEAGRDWLLLGEVPGQDLLS
                     SHLAPAEKVSIMADAMRRLHTLDPATCPFDHQAKHRIERARTRMEAGLVDQDDLDEEHQ
                     GLAPAELFARLKARMPDGEDLVVTHGDACLPNIMVENGRFSGFIDCGRLGVADRYQDIA
                     LATRDIAEELGGEWADRFLVLYGIAAPDSQRIAFYRLLDEFF"
     primer_bind     complement(3451..3470)
                     /label=Neo-R
                     /note="Neomycin resistance gene, reverse primer"
     primer_bind     4061..4080
                     /label=Neo-F
                     /note="Neomycin resistance gene, forward primer"
     polyA_signal    4365..4486
                     /label=SV40 poly(A) signal
                     /note="SV40 polyadenylation signal"
     primer_bind     complement(4402..4421)
                     /label=SV40pA-R
                     /note="SV40 polyA, reverse primer"
     primer_bind     4456..4475
                     /label=EBV-rev
                     /note="SV40 polyA terminator, reverse primer"
     primer_bind     complement(4535..4551)
                     /label=M13 rev
                     /note="common sequencing primer, one of multiple similar
                     variants"
     primer_bind     complement(4535..4551)
                     /label=M13 Reverse
                     /note="In lacZ gene. Also called M13-rev"
     primer_bind     complement(4548..4570)
                     /label=M13/pUC Reverse
                     /note="In lacZ gene"
     protein_bind    4559..4575
                     /label=lac operator
                     /bound_moiety="lac repressor encoded by lacI"
                     /note="The lac repressor binds to the lac operator to
                     inhibit transcription in E. coli. This inhibition can be
                     relieved by adding lactose or
                     isopropyl-beta-D-thiogalactopyranoside (IPTG)."
     promoter        complement(4583..4613)
                     /label=lac promoter
                     /note="promoter for the E. coli lac operon"
     protein_bind    4628..4649
                     /label=CAP binding site
                     /bound_moiety="E. coli catabolite activator protein"
                     /note="CAP binding activates transcription in the presence
                     of cAMP."
     primer_bind     complement(4766..4783)
                     /label=L4440
                     /note="L4440 vector, forward primer"
     rep_origin      complement(4937..5525)
                     /direction=LEFT
                     /label=ori
                     /note="high-copy-number ColE1/pMB1/pBR322/pUC origin of
                     replication"
     primer_bind     complement(5017..5036)
                     /label=pBR322ori-F
                     /note="pBR322 origin, forward primer"
     CDS             complement(5696..6556)
                     /codon_start=1
                     /gene="bla"
                     /product="beta-lactamase"
                     /label=AmpR
                     /note="confers resistance to ampicillin, carbenicillin, and
                     related antibiotics"
                     /translation="MSIQHFRVALIPFFAAFCLPVFAHPETLVKVKDAEDQLGARVGYI
                     ELDLNSGKILESFRPEERFPMMSTFKVLLCGAVLSRIDAGQEQLGRRIHYSQNDLVEYS
                     PVTEKHLTDGMTVRELCSAAITMSDNTAANLLLTTIGGPKELTAFLHNMGDHVTRLDRW
                     EPELNEAIPNDERDTTMPVAMATTLRKLLTGELLTLASRQQLIDWMEADKVAGPLLRSA
                     LPAGWFIADKSGAGERGSRGIIAALGPDGKPSRIVVIYTTGSQATMDERNRQIAEIGAS
                     LIKHW"
     primer_bind     6319..6338
                     /label=Amp-R
                     /note="Ampicillin resistance gene, reverse primer"
     promoter        complement(6557..6661)
                     /gene="bla"
                     /label=AmpR promoter
ORIGIN
        1 gacggatcgg gagatctccc gatcccctat ggtgcactct cagtacaatc tgctctgatg
       61 ccgcatagtt aagccagtat ctgctccctg cttgtgtgtt ggaggtcgct gagtagtgcg
      121 cgagcaaaat ttaagctaca acaaggcaag gcttgaccga caattgcatg aagaatctgc
      181 ttagggttag gcgttttgcg ctgcttcgcg atgtacgggc cagatatacg cgttgacatt
      241 gattattgac tagttattaa tagtaatcaa ttacggggtc attagttcat agcccatata
      301 tggagttccg cgttacataa cttacggtaa atggcccgcc tggctgaccg cccaacgacc
      361 cccgcccatt gacgtcaata atgacgtatg ttcccatagt aacgccaata gggactttcc
      421 attgacgtca atgggtggag tatttacggt aaactgccca cttggcagta catcaagtgt
      481 atcatatgcc aagtacgccc cctattgacg tcaatgacgg taaatggccc gcctggcatt
      541 atgcccagta catgacctta tgggactttc ctacttggca gtacatctac gtattagtca
      601 tcgctattac catggtgatg cggttttggc agtacatcaa tgggcgtgga tagcggtttg
      661 actcacgggg atttccaagt ctccacccca ttgacgtcaa tgggagtttg ttttggcacc
      721 aaaatcaacg ggactttcca aaatgtcgta acaactccgc cccattgacg caaatgggcg
      781 gtaggcgtgt acggtgggag gtctatataa gcagagctct ctggctaact agagaaccca
      841 ctgcttactg gcttatcgaa attaatacga ctcactatag ggagacccaa gctggctagc
      901 gtttaaactt aagcttggta ccgagctcgg atccgaattc tgcagatatc cagcacagtg
      961 gcggccgctc gagatgtcca gccaggtggt gggcatcgag cctctctaca tcaaggcaga
     1021 gccagccagt cctgacagtc caaagggttc ctcagagact gagactgaac ccccggtgac
     1081 cctggcctct ggtccagctc cagcccgctg ccttccaggg cacaaggagg aggaggatgg
     1141 ggagggggca gggtctggtg agcagggcag tgggaagcta gtgctcagct ctctacccaa
     1201 acgcctctgc ctggtctgtg gggatgtggc ctctggctac cactacggtg tggcatcctg
     1261 tgaggcctgc aaagccttct tcaagaggac catccagggg agcatcgagt acagctgtcc
     1321 ggcctccaat gagtgtgaga tcaccaagcg gagacgcaag gcctgtcagg cctgccgctt
     1381 caccaagtgc ctgcgggtgg gcatgctcaa ggagggtgtg cgtctggacc gtgtccgcgg
     1441 cggacggcag aagtacaaac ggcggccaga ggtggaccct ttgcctttcc cgggcccctt
     1501 ccctgctgga cctctggcag tagctggagg acccaggaag acagccccag tgaacgctct
     1561 ggtgtcgcat ctgctggtgg ttgaacctga gaagctgtac gccatgcctg acccagcaag
     1621 ccccgatgga cacctccccg ctgtggccac tctctgtgac ctttttgatc gagagatagt
     1681 ggtcaccatc agctgggcca agagcatccc aggcttctcc tcactgtcac tgtctgacca
     1741 gatgtcagta ctgcagagtg tgtggatgga agtgctggtg ctgggtgtgg cccagcgctc
     1801 actgccactg caggatgagc tggcctttgc tgaggacctg gtcctagatg aagagggggc
     1861 acgggcagct ggcctggggg atctgggggc agccctgctg cagctggttc ggcgactgca
     1921 agctcttcgg ctggagcggg aggagtacgt cctgctgaaa gctctggccc ttgccaattc
     1981 tgactctgtg cacattgaag atgctgaggc tgtggagcag ctgcgcgaag ccctgcatga
     2041 ggccctgctg gagtatgaag ctggccgggc tggccctgga gggggtgctg agcggaggcg
     2101 tgcaggcagg ctgctgctta cgctgccact cctccgccag acagcaggca aagtcctggc
     2161 ccatttctat ggggtgaagc tggagggcaa ggtgcccatg cacaagctgt ttttggaaat
     2221 gcttgaggcc atgatggacg ggccccatca tcaccatcac cattgataaa cccgctgatc
     2281 agcctcgact gtgccttcta gttgccagcc atctgttgtt tgcccctccc ccgtgccttc
     2341 cttgaccctg gaaggtgcca ctcccactgt cctttcctaa taaaatgagg aaattgcatc
     2401 gcattgtctg agtaggtgtc attctattct ggggggtggg gtggggcagg acagcaaggg
     2461 ggaggattgg gaagacaata gcaggcatgc tggggatgcg gtgggctcta tggcttctga
     2521 ggcggaaaga accagctggg gctctagggg gtatccccnn nnnnnnnnnn nnnnnnnnnn
     2581 nnnnnnnnnn nnnnnnnnnn nnnnnnnnnn nnnnnnnnnn nnnnnnnnnn nnnnnnnnnn
     2641 nnnnnnnnnn nnnnnnnnnn nnnnnnnnnn nnnnnnnnnn nncnnnnnnn nnnnnnnnnn
     2701 nnnnnnnnnn nnnnnnnnnn nnnnnnnnnn nnnnnnnnnn nnnnnnnnnn nnnnnnnnnn
     2761 nnnnnnnnnn nnnnannnnn nnnnnnnnnn nnnnnnnnnn nnnnnnnnnn nnnnnnnnnn
     2821 nnnncctttg acgttggagt ccacgttctt taatagtgga ctcttgttcc aaactggaac
     2881 aacactcaac cctatctcgg tctattcttt tgatttataa gggattttgc cgatttcggc
     2941 ctattggtta aaaaatgagc tgatttaaca aaaatttaac gcgaattaat tctgtggaat
     3001 gtgtgtcagt tagggtgtgg aaagtcccca ggctccccag caggcagaag tatgcaaagc
     3061 atgcatctca attagtcagc aaccaggtgt ggaaagtccc caggctcccc agcaggcaga
     3121 agtatgcaaa gcatgcatct caattagtca gcaaccatag tcccgcccct aactccgccc
     3181 atcccgcccc taactccgcc cagttccgcc cattctccgc cccatggctg actaattttt
     3241 tttatttatg cagaggccga ggccgcctct gcctctgagc tattccagaa gtagtgagga
     3301 ggcttttttg gaggcctagg cttttgcaaa aagctcccgg gagcttgtat atccattttc
     3361 ggatctgatc aagagacagg atgaggatcg tttcgcatga ttgaacaaga tggattgcac
     3421 gcaggttctc cggccgcttg ggtggagagg ctattcggct atgactgggc acaacagaca
     3481 atcggctgct ctgatgccgc cgtgttccgg ctgtcagcgc aggggcgccc ggttcttttt
     3541 gtcaagaccg acctgtccgg tgccctgaat gaactgcagg acgaggcagc gcggctatcg
     3601 tggctggcca cgacgggcgt tccttgcgca gctgtgctcg acgttgtcac tgaagcggga
     3661 agggactggc tgctattggg cgaagtgccg gggcaggatc tcctgtcatc tcaccttgct
     3721 cctgccgaga aagtatccat catggctgat gcaatgcggc ggctgcatac gcttgatccg
     3781 gctacctgcc cattcgacca ccaagcgaaa catcgcatcg agcgagcacg tactcggatg
     3841 gaagccggtc ttgtcgatca ggatgatctg gacgaagagc atcaggggct cgcgccagcc
     3901 gaactgttcg ccaggctcaa ggcgcgcatg cccgacggcg aggatctcgt cgtgacccat
     3961 ggcgatgcct gcttgccgaa tatcatggtg gaaaatggcc gcttttctgg attcatcgac
     4021 tgtggccggc tgggtgtggc ggaccgctat caggacatag cgttggctac ccgtgatatt
     4081 gctgaagagc ttggcggcga atgggctgac cgcttcctcg tgctttacgg tatcgccgct
     4141 cccgattcgc agcgcatcgc cttctatcgc cttcttgacg agttcttctg agcgggactc
     4201 tggggttcga aatgaccgac caagcgacgc ccaacctgcc atcacgagat ttcgattcca
     4261 ccgccgcctt ctatgaaagg ttgggcttcg gaatcgtttt ccgggacgcc ggctggatga
     4321 tcctccagcg cggggatctc atgctggagt tcttcgccca ccccaacttg tttattgcag
     4381 cttataatgg ttacaaataa agcaatagca tcacaaattt cacaaataaa gcattttttt
     4441 cactgcattc tagttgtggt ttgtccaaac tcatcaatgt atcttatcat gtctgtatac
     4501 cgtcgacctc tagctagagc ttggcgtaat catggtcata gctgtttcct gtgtgaaatt
     4561 gttatccgct cacaattcca cacaacatac gagccggaag cataaagtgt aaagcctggg
     4621 gtgcctaatg agtgagctaa ctcacattaa ttgcgttgcg ctcactgccc gctttccagt
     4681 cgggaaacct gtcgtgccag ctgcattaat gaatcggcca acgcgcgggg agaggcggtt
     4741 tgcgtattgg gcgctcttcc gcttcctcgc tcactgactc gctgcgctcg gtcgttcggc
     4801 tgcggcgagc ggtatcagct cactcaaagg cggtaatacg gttatccaca gaatcagggg
     4861 ataacgcagg aaagaacatg tgagcaaaag gccagcaaaa ggccaggaac cgtaaaaagg
     4921 ccgcgttgct ggcgtttttc cataggctcc gcccccctga cgagcatcac aaaaatcgac
     4981 gctcaagtca gaggtggcga aacccgacag gactataaag ataccaggcg tttccccctg
     5041 gaagctccct cgtgcgctct cctgttccga ccctgccgct taccggatac ctgtccgcct
     5101 ttctcccttc gggaagcgtg gcgctttctc atagctcacg ctgtaggtat ctcagttcgg
     5161 tgtaggtcgt tcgctccaag ctgggctgtg tgcacgaacc ccccgttcag cccgaccgct
     5221 gcgccttatc cggtaactat cgtcttgagt ccaacccggt aagacacgac ttatcgccac
     5281 tggcagcagc cactggtaac aggattagca gagcgaggta tgtaggcggt gctacagagt
     5341 tcttgaagtg gtggcctaac tacggctaca ctagaagaac agtatttggt atctgcgctc
     5401 tgctgaagcc agttaccttc ggaaaaagag ttggtagctc ttgatccggc aaacaaacca
     5461 ccgctggtag cggtggtttt tttgtttgca agcagcagat tacgcgcaga aaaaaaggat
     5521 ctcaagaaga tcctttgatc ttttctacgg ggtctgacgc tcagtggaac gaaaactcac
     5581 gttaagggat tttggtcatg agattatcaa aaaggatctt cacctagatc cttttaaatt
     5641 aaaaatgaag ttttaaatca atctaaagta tatatgagta aacttggtct gacagttacc
     5701 aatgcttaat cagtgaggca cctatctcag cgatctgtct atttcgttca tccatagttg
     5761 cctgactccc cgtcgtgtag ataactacga tacgggaggg cttaccatct ggccccagtg
     5821 ctgcaatgat accgcgagac ccacgctcac cggctccaga tttatcagca ataaaccagc
     5881 cagccggaag ggccgagcgc agaagtggtc ctgcaacttt atccgcctcc atccagtcta
     5941 ttaattgttg ccgggaagct agagtaagta gttcgccagt taatagtttg cgcaacgttg
     6001 ttgccattgc tacaggcatc gtggtgtcac gctcgtcgtt tggtatggct tcattcagct
     6061 ccggttccca acgatcaagg cgagttacat gatcccccat gttgtgcaaa aaagcggtta
     6121 gctccttcgg tcctccgatc gttgtcagaa gtaagttggc cgcagtgtta tcactcatgg
     6181 ttatggcagc actgcataat tctcttactg tcatgccatc cgtaagatgc ttttctgtga
     6241 ctggtgagta ctcaaccaag tcattctgag aatagtgtat gcggcgaccg agttgctctt
     6301 gcccggcgtc aatacgggat aataccgcgc cacatagcag aactttaaaa gtgctcatca
     6361 ttggaaaacg ttcttcgggg cgaaaactct caaggatctt accgctgttg agatccagtt
     6421 cgatgtaacc cactcgtgca cccaactgat cttcagcatc ttttactttc accagcgttt
     6481 ctgggtgagc aaaaacagga aggcaaaatg ccgcaaaaaa gggaataagg gcgacacgga
     6541 aatgttgaat actcatactc ttcctttttc aatattattg aagcatttat cagggttatt
     6601 gtctcatgag cggatacata tttgaatgta tttagaaaaa taaacaaata ggggttccgc
     6661 gcacatttcc ccgaaaagtg ccacctgacg tc
//
